>Addgene plasmid #110772 | pBAD-Citrine2 | addgene full sequence | sequence record 211141 | Addgene NGS Result
AAGAAACCAATTGTCCATATTGCATCAGACATTGCCGTCACTGCGTCTTTTACTGGCTCTTCTCGCTAAC
CAAACCGGTAACCCCGCTTATTAAAAGCATTCTGTAACAAAGCGGGACCAAAGCCATGACAAAAACGCGT
AACAAAAGTGTCTATAATCACGGCAGAAAAGTCCACATTGATTATTTGCACGGCGTCACACTTTGCTATG
CCATAGCATTTTTATCCATAAGATTAGCGGATCCTACCTGACGCTTTTTATCGCAACTCTCTACTGTTTC
TCCATACCCGTTTTTTGGGCTAACAGGAGGAATTAACCATGGGGGGTTCTCATCATCATCATCATCATGG
TATGGCTAGCATGACTGGTGGACAGCAAATGGGTCGGGATCTGTACGACGATGACGATAAGGATCCGAGC
TCGAGAATGGTGAGCAAGGGCGAGGAGCTGTTCACCGGGGTGGTGCCCATCCTGGTCGAGCTGGACGGCG
ACGTAAACGGCCACAAGTTCAGCGTGACCGGCGAGGGCGAGGGCGATGCCACCTACGGCAAGCTGACCCT
GAAGTTCATCTGCACCACCGGCAAGCTGCCCGTGCCCTGGCCCACCCTCGTGACCACCTTCGGCTACGGC
CTGACGTGCTTCGCCCGCTACCCCGACCACATGAAGCAGCACGACTTCTTCAAGTCCGCCATGCCCGAAG
GCTACGTCCAGGAGCGCACCATCTTCTTCAAGGACGACGGCAACTACAAGACCCGCGCCGAGGTGAAGTT
CGAGGGCGACACCCTGGTGAACCGCATCGAGCTGAAGGGCATCGACTTCAAGGAGGACGGCAACATCCTG
GGGCACAAGCTGGAGTACAACCACAACAGCCACTACGTCTATATCATGGCCGACAAGCAGAAGAACGGCA
TCAAGGCGAACTTCAAGATCCGCCACAACATCGAGGACGGCAGCGTGCAGCTCGCCGACCACTACCAGCA
GAACACCCCCATCGGCGACGGCCCCGTGCTGCTGCCCGACAACCACTACCTGAGCTACCAGTCCCAGCTG
AGCAAAGACCCCAACGAGGAGCGCGATCACACGGTCCTGCTGGAGTTCGTGACCGCCGCCGGGATCACTC
TCGGCATGGGCGAGCTGTACAAGTAAGAATTCGAAGCTTGGCTGTTTTGGCGGATGAGAGAAGATTTTCA
GCCTGATACAGATTAAATCAGAACGCAGAAGCGGTCTGATAAAACAGAATTTGCCTGGCGGCAGTAGCGC
GGTGGTCCCACCTGACCCCATGCCGAACTCAGAAGTGAAACGCCGTAGCGCCGATGGTAGTGTGGGGTCT
CCCCATGCGAGAGTAGGGAACTGCCAGGCATCAAATAAAACGAAAGGCTCAGTCGAAAGACTGGGCCTTT
CGTTTTATCTGTTGTTTGTCGGTGAACGCTCTCCTGAGTAGGACAAATCCGCCGGGAGCGGATTTGAACG
TTGCGAAGCAACGGCCCGGAGGGTGGCGGGCAGGACGCCCGCCATAAACTGCCAGGCATCAAATTAAGCA
GAAGGCCATCCTGACGGATGGCCTTTTTGCGTTTCTACAAACTCTTTTGTTTATTTTTCTAAATACATTC
AAATATGTATCCGCTCATGAGACAATAACCCTGATAAATGCTTCAATAATATTGAAAAAGGAAGAGTATG
AGTATTCAACATTTCCGTGTCGCCCTTATTCCCTTTTTTGCGGCATTTTGCCTTCCTGTTTTTGCTCACC
CAGAAACGCTGGTGAAAGTAAAAGATGCTGAAGATCAGTTGGGTGCACGAGTGGGTTACATCGAACTGGA
TCTCAACAGCGGTAAGATCCTTGAGAGTTTTCGCCCCGAAGAACGTTTTCCAATGATGAGCACTTTTAAA
GTTCTGCTATGTGGCGCGGTATTATCCCGTGTTGACGCCGGGCAAGAGCAACTCGGTCGCCGCATACACT
ATTCTCAGAATGACTTGGTTGAGTACTCACCAGTCACAGAAAAGCATCTTACGGATGGCATGACAGTAAG
AGAATTATGCAGTGCTGCCATAACCATGAGTGATAACACTGCGGCCAACTTACTTCTGACAACGATCGGA
GGACCGAAGGAGCTAACCGCTTTTTTGCACAACATGGGGGATCATGTAACTCGCCTTGATCGTTGGGAAC
CGGAGCTGAATGAAGCCATACCAAACGACGAGCGTGACACCACGATGCCTGTAGCAATGGCAACAACGTT
GCGCAAACTATTAACTGGCGAACTACTTACTCTAGCTTCCCGGCAACAATTAATAGACTGGATGGAGGCG
GATAAAGTTGCAGGACCACTTCTGCGCTCGGCCCTTCCGGCTGGCTGGTTTATTGCTGATAAATCTGGAG
CCGGTGAGCGTGGGTCTCGCGGTATCATTGCAGCACTGGGGCCAGATGGTAAGCCCTCCCGTATCGTAGT
TATCTACACGACGGGGAGTCAGGCAACTATGGATGAACGAAATAGACAGATCGCTGAGATAGGTGCCTCA
CTGATTAAGCATTGGTAACTGTCAGACCAAGTTTACTCATATATACTTTAGATTGATTTAAAACTTCATT
TTTAATTTAAAAGGATCTAGGTGAAGATCCTTTTTGATAATCTCATGACCAAAATCCCTTAACGTGAGTT
TTCGTTCCACTGAGCGTCAGACCCCGTAGAAAAGATCAAAGGATCTTCTTGAGATCCTTTTTTTCTGCGC
GTAATCTGCTGCTTGCAAACAAAACAACCACCGCTACCAGCGGTGGTTTGTTTGCCGGATCAAGAGCTAC
CAACTCTTTTTCCGAAGGTAACTGGCTTCAGCAGAGCGCAGATACCAAATACTGTCCTTCTAGTGTAGCC
GTAGTTAGGCCACCACTTCAAGAACTCTGTAGCACCGCCTACATACCTCGCTCTGCTAATCCTGTTACCA
GTGGCTGCTGCCAGTGGCGATAAGTCGTGTCTTACCGGGTTGGACTCAAGACGATAGTTACCGGATAAGG
CGCAGCGGTCGGGCTGAACGGGGGGTTCGTGCACACAGCCCAGCTTGGAGCGAACGACCTACACCGAACT
GAGATACCTACAGCGTGAGCTATGAGAAAGCGCCACGCTTCCCGAAGGGAGAAAGGCGGACAGGTATCCG
GTAAGCGGCAGGGTCGGAACAGGAGAGCGCACGAGGGAGCTTCCAGGGGGAAACGCCTGGTATCTTTATA
GTCCTGTCGGGTTTCGCCACCTCTGACTTGAGCGTCGATTTTTGTGATGCTCGTCAGGGGGGCGGAGCCT
ATGGAAAAACGCCAGCAACGCGGCCTTTTTACGGTTCCTGGCCTTTTGCTGGCCTTTTGCTCACATGTTC
TTTCCTGCGTTATCCCCTGATTCTGTGGATAACCGTATTACCGCCTTTGAGTGAGCTGATACCGCTCGCC
GCAGCCGAACGACCGAGCGCAGCGAGTCAGTGAGCGAGGAAGCGGAAGAGCGCCTGATGCGGTATTTTCT
CCTTACGCATCTGTGCGGTATTTCACACCGCATATGGTGCACTCTCAGTACAATCTGCTCTGATGCCGCA
TAGTTAAGCCAGTATACACTCCGCTATCGCTACGTGACTGGGTCATGGCTGCGCCCCGACACCCGCCAAC
ACCCGCTGACGCGCCCTGACGGGCTTGTCTGCTCCCGGCATCCGCTTACAGACAAGCTGTGACCGTCTCC
GGGAGCTGCATGTGTCAGAGGTTTTCACCGTCATCACCGAAACGCGCGAGGCAGCAGATCAATTCGCGCG
CGAAGGCGAAGCGGCATGCATAATGTGCCTGTCAAATGGACGAAGCAGGGATTCTGCAAACCCTATGCTA
CTCCGTCAAGCCGTCAATTGTCTGATTCGTTACCAATTATGACAACTTGACGGCTACATCATTCACTTTT
TCTTCACAACCGGCACGGAACTCGCTCGGGCTGGCCCCGGTGCATTTTTTAAATACCCGCGAGAAATAGA
GTTGATCGTCAAAACCAACATTGCGACCGACGGTGGCGATAGGCATCCGGGTGGTGCTCAAAAGCAGCTT
CGCCTGGCTGATACGTTGGTCCTCGCGCCAGCTTAAGACGCTAATCCCTAACTGCTGGCGGAAAAGATGT
GACAGACGCGACGGCGACAAGCAAACATGCTGTGCGACGCTGGCGATATCAAAATTGCTGTCTGCCAGGT
GATCGCTGATGTACTGACAAGCCTCGCGTACCCGATTATCCATCGGTGGATGGAGCGACTCGTTAATCGC
TTCCATGCGCCGCAGTAACAATTGCTCAAGCAGATTTATCGCCAGCAGCTCCGAATAGCGCCCTTCCCCT
TGCCCGGCGTTAATGATTTGCCCAAACAGGTCGCTGAAATGCGGCTGGTGCGCTTCATCCGGGCGAAAGA
ACCCCGTATTGGCAAATATTGACGGCCAGTTAAGCCATTCATGCCAGTAGGCGCGCGGACGAAAGTAAAC
CCACTGGTGATACCATTCGCGAGCCTCCGGATGACGACCGTAGTGATGAATCTCTCCTGGCGGGAACAGC
AAAATATCACCCGGTCGGCAAACAAATTCTCGTCCCTGATTTTTCACCACCCCCTGACCGCGAATGGTGA
GATTGAGAATATAACCTTTCATTCCCAGCGGTCGGTCGATAAAAAAATCGAGATAACCGTTGGCCTCAAT
CGGCGTTAAACCCGCCACCAGATGGGCATTAAACGAGTATCCCGGCAGCAGGGGATCATTTTGCGCTTCA
GCCATACTTTTCATACTCCCGCCATTCAGAG
Features (pLannotate 1.2.2; 14 found; start..end, strand, type, name):
      1..285     +  promoter       araBAD promoter: araBAD; promoter of the L-arabinose operon of E. coli; the araC regulatory gene is transcribed in the opposite direction (Guzman et al., 1995)
    331..351     +  CDS            capTEV™ (fragment): composite tag for in vivo biotinylation, TEV protease cleavage, and 6xHis tagging
    352..384     +  CDS            T7 tag (gene 10 leader): leader peptide from bacteriophage T7 gene 10 promotes efficient translation in E. coli
    388..411     +  CDS            Xpress™ tag: Xpress™ epitope tag, including an enterokinase recognition and cleavage site
    427..1143    +  CDS            Citrine2: Citrine2 is a basic (constitutively fluorescent) green/yellow fluorescent protein published in 2018, derived from Aequorea victoria. It has moderate acid sensitivity.
   1243..1358    +  ncRNA          5S rRNA: Accession: RF00001 - 5S ribosomal RNA
   1362..1448    +  terminator     rrnB T1 terminator: Escherichia coli rrnB; transcription terminator T1 from the E. coli rrnB gene
   1540..1567    +  terminator     rrnB T2 terminator: transcription terminator T2 from the E. coli rrnB gene
   1586..1677    +  promoter       AmpR promoter: bla
   1678..2538    +  CDS            AmpR: β-lactamase; bla; confers resistance to ampicillin, carbenicillin, and related antibiotics
   2709..3297    +  rep_origin     ori: high-copy-number ColE1/pMB1/pBR322/pUC origin of replication
   3483..3623    -  misc_feature   bom: basis of mobility region from pBR322
   3725..3765    -  CDS            rop (fragment): Rop protein, which maintains plasmids at low copy number; rop
   3887..4765    -  CDS            araC: L-arabinose regulatory protein; araC
