[The description below was written by a language model from this plasmid's Addgene catalogue record and pLannotate feature annotations shown in this document.]
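Description:
pBAD-Citrine2 is a bacterial expression plasmid built on the commercial pBAD/His B backbone. It carries the coding sequence for Citrine2, a synthetic yellow fluorescent protein derived from Aequorea victoria GFP and engineered for improved photostability. The catalogue lists the construct at about 4.8 kb with a 720 bp insert, which agrees closely with the 4,791 nt sequenced record. The plasmid is maintained in E. coli through a ColE1/pBR322-family origin with the adjacent bom mobilisation region. Selection is with ampicillin, using a β-lactamase gene driven by its own promoter. The annotation software gives the origin a generic high-copy label and detects only a fragment of rop, whereas the repository entry classes the plasmid as low copy.

Expression is controlled by the arabinose-inducible araBAD promoter, with the araC regulator encoded on the opposite strand. AraC represses the promoter without L-arabinose and activates it when the sugar is present, giving tight and titratable induction. Upstream of Citrine2 the backbone supplies an N-terminal leader. It contains a polyhistidine tag (annotated as a fragment of a composite His-containing tag), the T7 gene 10 leader that promotes efficient translation, and the Xpress epitope with its enterokinase cleavage site. The fusion can therefore be purified by metal-affinity chromatography, detected by antibody, and have the tag removed if desired. Transcription ends at the rrnB T1 and T2 terminators, which lie just after a stretch of rrnB sequence annotated as 5S rRNA. The plasmid suits production of recombinant Citrine2 in E. coli for purification and for characterisation or screening of its fluorescence and photobleaching behaviour.
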