Addgene plasmid #110772: pBAD-Citrine2
Purpose: Yellow fluorescent protein with improved photostability
Depositing lab: Robert Campbell. Depositing organization: University of Alberta. Publication: Enhancing fluorescent protein photostability through robot-assisted photobleaching. Wiens MD, Hoffmann F, Chen Y, Campbell RE. Integr Biol (Camb). 2018 Jul 16;10(7):419-428. doi: 10.1039/c8ib00063h. PubMed 29897363.
Backbone
  Vector backbone: pBad His B
  Backbone manufacturer: Thermo Fisher Scientific
  Backbone size w/o insert (bp): 4076
  Total vector size (bp): 4780
  Vector type: Bacterial Expression
Growth in bacteria
  Bacterial resistance: Ampicillin, 100 μg/mL
  Growth temperature: 37°C
  Growth strain: DH5alpha
  Copy number: Low Copy
Gene/Insert
  Gene/Insert name: Citrine2
  Species: Synthetic
  Insert size (bp): 720
  Tag / fusion protein: His tag (N terminal on backbone)
Terms and licenses: Academic/Nonprofit Terms; Industry Terms: Not Available to Industry
How to cite: pBAD-Citrine2 was a gift from Robert Campbell (Addgene plasmid # 110772 ; http://n2t.net/addgene:110772 ; RRID:Addgene_110772)
