>Addgene plasmid #110772 | pBAD-Citrine2 | depositor partial sequence | sequence record 208286 | Citrine2
ATGGTGAGCAAGGGCGAGGAGCTGTTCACCGGGGTGGTGCCCATCCTGGTCGAGCTGGACGGCGACGTAA
ACGGCCACAAGTTCAGCGTGACCGGCGAGGGCGAGGGCGATGCCACCTACGGCAAGCTGACCCTGAAGTT
CATCTGCACCACCGGCAAGCTGCCCGTGCCCTGGCCCACCCTCGTGACCACCTTCGGCTACGGCCTGACG
TGCTTCGCCCGCTACCCCGACCACATGAAGCAGCACGACTTCTTCAAGTCCGCCATGCCCGAAGGCTACG
TCCAGGAGCGCACCATCTTCTTCAAGGACGACGGCAACTACAAGACCCGCGCCGAGGTGAAGTTCGAGGG
CGACACCCTGGTGAACCGCATCGAGCTGAAGGGCATCGACTTCAAGGAGGACGGCAACATCCTGGGGCAC
AAGCTGGAGTACAACCACAACAGCCACTACGTCTATATCATGGCCGACAAGCAGAAGAACGGCATCAAGG
CGAACTTCAAGATCCGCCACAACATCGAGGACGGCAGCGTGCAGCTCGCCGACCACTACCAGCAGAACAC
CCCCATCGGCGACGGCCCCGTGCTGCTGCCCGACAACCACTACCTGAGCTACCAGTCCCAGCTGAGCAAA
GACCCCAACGAGGAGCGCGATCACACGGTCCTGCTGGAGTTCGTGACCGCCGCCGGGATCACTCTCGGCA
TGGGCGANCTGTACAAGTAA
